>Addgene plasmid #58077 | tdTomato-CD36-C-10 | addgene partial sequence | sequence record 104009 | tdTomato-Fwd 5'-ctgttcctgtacggcatgg-3'
AGCTTCGAATTCTGCAGTCGACGGTACCGCGGGCCCGGGATCTGGCAGCAGTGGAGGTGGCTGTGACCGG
AACTGTGGGCTCATCGCTGGGGCTGTCATTGGTGCTGTCCTGGCTGTGTTTGGAGGTATTCTAATGCCAG
TTGGAGACCTGCTTATCCAGAAGACAATTAAAAAGCAAGTTGTCCTCGAAGAAGGTACAATTGCTTTTAA
AAATTGGGTTAAAACAGGCACAGAAGTTTACAGACAGTTTTGGATCTTTGATGTGCAAAATCCACAGGAA
GTGATGATGAACAGCAGCAACATTCAAGTTAAGCAAAGAGGTCCTTATACGTACAGAGTTCGTTTTCTAG
CCAAGGAAAATGTAACCCAGGACGCTGAGGACAACACAGTCTCTTTCCTGCAGCCCAATGGTGCCATCTT
CGAACCTTCACTATCAGTTGGAACAGAGGCTGACAACTTCACAGTTCTCAATCTGGCTGTGGCAGCTGCA
TCCCATATCTATCAAAATCAATTTGTTCAAATGATCCTCAATTCACTTATTAACAAGTCAAAATCTTCTA
TGTTCCAAGTCAGAACTTTGAGAGAACTGTTATGGGGCTATAGGGATCCATTTTTGAGTTTGGTTCCGTA
CCCTGTTACTACCACAGTTGGTCTGTTTTATCCTTACAACAATACTGCAGATGGAGTTTATAAAGTTTTC
AATGGAAAAGATAACATAAGTAAAGTTGCCATAATCGACACATATAAAGGTAAAAGGAATCTGTCCTATT
GG
