>Addgene plasmid #58077 | tdTomato-CD36-C-10 | addgene partial sequence | sequence record 106185 | CMV-F 5'-CGCAAATGGGCGGTAGGCGTG-3'
CAGAGCTGGTTTAGTGAACCGTCAGATCCGCTAGCGCTACCGGTCGCCACCATGGTGAGCAAGGGCGAGG
AGGTCATCAAAGAGTTCATGCGCTTCAAGGTGCGCATGGAGGGCTCCATGAACGGCCACGAGTTCGAGAT
CGAGGGCGAGGGCGAGGGCCGCCCCTACGAGGGCACCCAGACCGCCAAGCTGAAGGTGACCAAGGGCGGC
CCCCTGCCCTTCGCCTGGGACATCCTGTCCCCCCAGTTCATGTACGGCTCCAAGGCGTACGTGAAGCACC
CCGCCGACATCCCCGATTACAAGAAGCTGTCCTTCCCCGAGGGCTTCAAGTGGGAGCGCGTGATGAACTT
CGAGGACGGCGGTCTGGTGACCGTGACCCAGGACTCCTCCCTGCAGGACGGCACGCTGATCTACAAGGTG
AAGATGCGCGGCACCAACTTCCCCCCCGACGGCCCCGTAATGCAGAAGAAGACCATGGGCTGGGAGGCCT
CCACCGAGCGCCTGTACCCCCGCGACGGCGTGCTGAAGGGCGAGATCCACCAGGCCCTGAAGCTGAAGGA
CGGCGGCCACTACCTGGTGGAGTTCAAGACCATCTACATGGCCAAGAAGCCCGTGCAACTGCCCGGCTAC
TACTACGTGGACACCAAGCTGGACATCACCTCCCACAACGAGGACTACACCATCGTGGAACAGTACGAGC
GCTCCGAGGGCCGCCACCACCTGTTCCTGG
