[The description below was written by a language model from this plasmid's Addgene catalogue record.]
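Description:
tdTomato-CD36-C-10 is a mammalian expression plasmid built on the tdTomato-C1 backbone (about 4.75 kb without the insert) that encodes human CD36 fused to the red fluorescent protein tdTomato. The fluorescent protein is carried on the backbone and sits at the N terminus of the fusion, so CD36 is cloned downstream of tdTomato. The "C-10" in the name probably refers to this C-type fusion arrangement and a 10-residue linker, but the record does not say so. Expression is driven by the CMV promoter, a strong constitutive promoter in most mammalian cell lines. The SV40pA sequencing primer listed for the 3′ end suggests an SV40 polyadenylation signal follows the coding region. The cloning method is recorded as unknown, and no feature table is supplied, so the exact junctions and other backbone elements cannot be confirmed here.

The plasmid is maintained in E. coli as a high-copy construct under kanamycin selection. It also carries a neomycin resistance marker, so stably transfected mammalian cells can be selected with G418. CD36 is a cell-surface glycoprotein also known as a scavenger receptor and fatty acid translocase (aliases include GPIV, FAT and SCARB3), and the stated localization of the fusion is the membrane. tdTomato is a tandem-dimer red fluorescent protein, recorded here with excitation at 554 nm and emission at 581 nm. The construct is intended as a fluorescent localization marker, for labelling membranes or following the distribution and trafficking of CD36 in live or fixed transfected cells by fluorescence microscopy.
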