Addgene plasmid #58077: tdTomato-CD36-C-10
Purpose: Localization: Membrane, Excitation: 554, Emission: 581
Depositing lab: Michael Davidson. Depositing organization: Florida State University, Tallahassee.
Backbone
  Vector backbone: tdTomato-C1
  Backbone size w/o insert (bp): 4750
  Vector type: Mammalian Expression
  Selectable markers: Neomycin (select with G418)
Growth in bacteria
  Bacterial resistance: Kanamycin, 50 μg/mL
  Growth temperature: 37°C
  Growth strain: DH5alpha
  Copy number: High Copy
Gene/Insert
  Gene/Insert name: CD36 (alt name: NM_001127444.1)
  Species: H. sapiens (human)
  Entrez Gene: CD36 (a.k.a. BDPLT10, CHDS7, FAT, GP3B, GP4, GPIV, PASIV, SCARB3)
  Promoter: CMV
  Tag / fusion protein: tdTomato (N terminal on backbone)
  Cloning method: Unknown
  Sequencing primers: 5′ CMV-F; 3′ SV40pA-R
Terms and licenses: Academic/Nonprofit Terms; Industry Terms: Not Available to Industry
Depositor comments: . Excitation = 554; Emission = 581
How to cite: tdTomato-CD36-C-10 was a gift from Michael Davidson (Addgene plasmid # 58077 ; http://n2t.net/addgene:58077 ; RRID:Addgene_58077)
